>Addgene plasmid #144806 | TFORF3330 | addgene full sequence | sequence record 353394 | Addgene NGS Result
GGCTCCGGTGCCCGTCAGTGGGCAGAGCGCACATCGCCCACAGTCCCCGAGAAGTTGGGGGGAGGGGTCG
GCAATTGAACCGGTGCCTAGAGAAGGTGGCGCGGGGTAAACTGGGAAAGTGATGTCGTGTACTGGCTCCG
CCTTTTTCCCGAGGGTGGGGGAGAACCGTATATAAGTGCAGTAGTCGCCGTGAACGTTCTTTTTCGCAAC
GGGTTTGCCGCCAGAACACAGGTAAGTGCCGTGTGTGGTTCCCGCGGGCCTGGCCTCTTTACGGGTTATG
GCCCTTGCGTGCCTTGAATTACTTCCACCTGGCTGCAGTACGTGATTCTTGATCCCGAGCTTCGGGTTGG
AAGTGGGTGGGAGAGTTCGAGGCCTTGCGCTTAAGGAGCCCCTTCGCCTCGTGCTTGAGTTGAGGCCTGG
CCTGGGCGCTGGGGCCGCCGCGTGCGAATCTGGTGGCACCTTCGCGCCTGTCTCGCTGCTTTCGATAAGT
CTCTAGCCATTTAAAATTTTTGATGACCTGCTGCGACGCTTTTTTTCTGGCAAGATAGTCTTGTAAATGC
GGGCCAAGATCTGCACACTGGTATTTCGGTTTTTGGGGCCGCGGGCGGCGACGGGGCCCGTGCGTCCCAG
CGCACATGTTCGGCGAGGCGGGGCCTGCGAGCGCGGCCACCGAGAATCGGACGGGGGTAGTCTCAAGCTG
GCCGGCCTGCTCTGGTGCCTGGCCTCGCGCCGCCGTGTATCGCCCCGCCCTGGGCGGCAAGGCTGGCCCG
GTCGGCACCAGTTGCGTGAGCGGAAAGATGGCCGCTTCCCGGCCCTGCTGCAGGGAGCTCAAAATGGAGG
ACGCGGCGCTCGGGAGAGCGGGCGGGTGAGTCACCCACACAAAGGAAAAGGGCCTTTCCGTCCTCAGCCG
TCGCTTCATGTGACTCCACGGAGTACCGGGCGCCGTCCAGGCACCTCGATTAGTTCTCGAGCTTTTGGAG
TACGTCGTCTTTAGGTTGGGGGGAGGGGTTTTATGCGATGGAGTTTCCCCACACTGAGTGGGTGGAGACT
GAAGTTAGGCCAGCTTGGCACTTGATGTAATTCTCCTTGGAATTTGCCCTTTTTGAGTTTGGATCTTGGT
TCATTCTCAAGCCTCAGACAGTGGTTCAAAGTTTTTTTCTTCCATTTCAGGTGTCGTGAGGCTAGCATCG
ATTGATCAACAAGTTTGTACAAAAAAGTTGGCACCATGGAGTTCACGGCGTCCCCCAAGCCCCAACTCTC
CTCCCGGGCCAACGCCTTCTCCATTGCCGCGCTCATGTCGAGCGGCGGCTCTAAGGAGAAGGAGGCGACG
GAGAACACAATCAAACCCCTGGAGCAATTTGTGGAGAAGTCGTCCTGTGCCCAGCCCCTGGGTGAGCTGA
CCAGCCTGGATGCTCATGGGGAGTTTGGTGGAGGCAGTGGCAGCAGCCCGTCCTCCTCCTCTCTGTGCAC
TGAGCCACTGATCCCCACCACCCCCATCATCCCCAGTGAGGAAATGGCCAAAATTGCCTGCAGCCTGGAG
ACCAAGGAGCTTTGGGACAAATTCCATGAGCTGGGCACCGAGATGATCATCACCAAGTCGGGCAGGAGGA
TGTTTCCAACCATCCGGGTGTCCTTTTCGGGGGTGGATCCTGAGGCCAAGTACATAGTCCTGATGGACAT
CGTCCCTGTGGACAACAAGAGGTACCGCTACGCCTACCACCGGTCCTCCTGGCTGGTGGCTGGCAAGGCC
GACCCGCCGTTGCCAGCCAGGCTCTATGTGCATCCAGATTCTCCTTTTACCGGTGAGCAACTACTCAAAC
AGATGGTGTCTTTTGAAAAGGTGAAACTCACCAACAATGAACTGGATCAACATGGCCATATAATTTTGAA
CTCAATGCATAAGTACCAGCCAAGGGTGCACATCATTAAGAAGAAAGACCACACAGCCTCATTGCTCAAC
CTGAAGTCTGAAGAATTTAGAACTTTCATCTTTCCAGAAACAGTTTTTACGGCAGTCACTGCCTACCAGA
ATCAACTGATAACGAAGCTGAAAATAGATAGCAATCCTTTTGCCAAAGGATTCCGGGATTCCTCCAGGCT
CACTGACATTGAGAGGTTGCCAACTTTCTTGTACAAAGTGGTTGATATCGGTAAGCCTATCCCTAACCCT
CTCCTCGGTCTCGATTCTACGTAGTAATGAACTAGTCCGTAACTTGAAAGTATTTCGATTTCTTGGCTTT
ATATATCTTGTGGAAAGGACGAACCTAACCTAACTACGCTTGAACGACGCGTTAAGTCGACAATCAACCT
CTGGATTACAAAATTTGTGAAAGATTGACTGGTATTCTTAACTATGTTGCTCCTTTTACGCTATGTGGAT
ACGCTGCTTTAATGCCTTTGTATCATGCTATTGCTTCCCGTATGGCTTTCATTTTCTCCTCCTTGTATAA
ATCCTGGTTGCTGTCTCTTTATGAGGAGTTGTGGCCCGTTGTCAGGCAACGTGGCGTGGTGTGCACTGTG
TTTGCTGACGCAACCCCCACTGGTTGGGGCATTGCCACCACCTGTCAGCTCCTTTCCGGGACTTTCGCTT
TCCCCCTCCCTATTGCCACGGCGGAACTCATCGCCGCCTGCCTTGCCCGCTGCTGGACAGGGGCTCGGCT
GTTGGGCACTGACAATTCCGTGGTGTTGTCGGGGAAATCATCGTCCTTTCCTTGGCTGCTCGCCTGTGTT
GCCACCTGGATTCTGCGCGGGACGTCCTTCTGCTACGTCCCTTCGGCCCTCAATCCAGCGGACCTTCCTT
CCCGCGGCCTGCTGCCGGCTCTGCGGCCTCTTCCGCGTCTTCGCCTTCGCCCTCAGACGAGTCGGATCTC
CCTTTGGGCCGCCTCCCCGCGTCGACTTTAAGACCAATGACTTACAAGGCAGCTGTAGATCTTAGCCACT
TTTTAAAAGAAAAGGGGGGACTGGAAGGGCTAATTCACTCCCAACGAAGACAAGATCTGCTTTTTGCTTG
TACTGGGTCTCTCTGGTTAGACCAGATCTGAGCCTGGGAGCTCTCTGGCTAACTAGGGAACCCACTGCTT
AAGCCTCAATAAAGCTTGCCTTGAGTGCTTCAAGTAGTGTGTGCCCGTCTGTTGTGTGACTCTGGTAACT
AGAGATCCCTCAGACCCTTTTAGTCAGTGTGGAAAATCTCTAGCAGTACGTATAGTAGTTCATGTCATCT
TATTATTCAGTATTTATAACTTGCAAAGAAATGAATATCAGAGAGTGAGAGGAACTTGTTTATTGCAGCT
TATAATGGTTACAAATAAAGCAATAGCATCACAAATTTCACAAATAAAGCATTTTTTTCACTGCATTCTA
GTTGTGGTTTGTCCAAACTCATCAATGTATCTTATCATGTCTGGCTCTAGCTATCCCGCCCCTAACTCCG
CCCATCCCGCCCCTAACTCCGCCCAGTTCCGCCCATTCTCCGCCCCATGGCTGACTAATTTTTTTTATTT
ATGCAGAGGCCGAGGCCGCCTCGGCCTCTGAGCTATTCCAGAAGTAGTGAGGAGGCTTTTTTGGAGGCCT
AGGGACGTACCCAATTCGCCCTATAGTGAGTCGTATTACGCGCGCTCACTGGCCGTCGTTTTACAACGTC
GTGACTGGGAAAACCCTGGCGTTACCCAACTTAATCGCCTTGCAGCACATCCCCCTTTCGCCAGCTGGCG
TAATAGCGAAGAGGCCCGCACCGATCGCCCTTCCCAACAGTTGCGCAGCCTGAATGGCGAATGGG
[124 nt withheld, positions 3776-3899]
C
[91 nt withheld, positions 3901-3991]
A
[49 nt withheld, positions 3993-4041]
CCTTTGACGTTGGAGTCCACGTTCTTT
[37 nt withheld, positions 4069-4105]
ACCCTATCTCGGTCTATTCTTTTGATTTATAAGGGATTTTGCCGATTTCGGCCTATTGGTTAAAAAATGA
GCTGATTTAACAAAAATTTAACGCGAATTTTAACAAAATATTAACGCTTACAATTTAGGTGGCACTTTTC
GGGGAAATGTGCGCGGAACCCCTATTTGTTTATTTTTCTAAATACATTCAAATATGTATCCGCTCATGAG
ACAATAACCCTGATAAATGCTTCAATAATATTGAAAAAGGAAGAGTATGAGTATTCAACATTTCCGTGTC
GCCCTTATTCCCTTTTTTGCGGCATTTTGCCTTCCTGTTTTTGCTCACCCAGAAACGCTGGTGAAAGTAA
AAGATGCTGAAGATCAGTTGGGTGCACGAGTGGGTTACATCGAACTGGATCTCAACAGCGGTAAGATCCT
TGAGAGTTTTCGCCCCGAAGAACGTTTTCCAATGATGAGCACTTTTAAAGTTCTGCTATGTGGCGCGGTA
TTATCCCGTATTGACGCCGGGCAAGAGCAACTCGGTCGCCGCATACACTATTCTCAGAATGACTTGGTTG
AGTACTCACCAGTCACAGAAAAGCATCTTACGGATGGCATGACAGTAAGAGAATTATGCAGTGCTGCCAT
AACCATGAGTGATAACACTGCGGCCAACTTACTTCTGACAACGATCGGAGGACCGAAGGAGCTAACCGCT
TTTTTGCACAACATGGGGGATCATGTAACTCGCCTTGATCGTTGGGAACCGGAGCTGAATGAAGCCATAC
CAAACGACGAGCGTGACACCACGATGCCTGTAGCAATGGCAACAACGTTGCGCAAACTATTAACTGGCGA
ACTACTTACTCTAGCTTCCCGGCAACAATTAATAGACTGGATGGAGGCGGATAAAGTTGCAGGACCACTT
CTGCGCTCGGCCCTTCCGGCTGGCTGGTTTATTGCTGATAAATCTGGAGCCGGTGAGCGTGGGTCTCGCG
GTATCATTGCAGCACTGGGGCCAGATGGTAAGCCCTCCCGTATCGTAGTTATCTACACGACGGGGAGTCA
GGCAACTATGGATGAACGAAATAGACAGATCGCTGAGATAGGTGCCTCACTGATTAAGCATTGGTAACTG
TCAGACCAAGTTTACTCATATATACTTTAGATTGATTTAAAACTTCATTTTTAATTTAAAAGGATCTAGG
TGAAGATCCTTTTTGATAATCTCATGACCAAAATCCCTTAACGTGAGTTTTCGTTCCACTGAGCGTCAGA
CCCCGTAGAAAAGATCAAAGGATCTTCTTGAGATCCTTTTTTTCTGCGCGTAATCTGCTGCTTGCAAACA
AAAAAACCACCGCTACCAGCGGTGGTTTGTTTGCCGGATCAAGAGCTACCAACTCTTTTTCCGAAGGTAA
CTGGCTTCAGCAGAGCGCAGATACCAAATACTGTTCTTCTAGTGTAGCCGTAGTTAGGCCACCACTTCAA
GAACTCTGTAGCACCGCCTACATACCTCGCTCTGCTAATCCTGTTACCAGTGGCTGCTGCCAGTGGCGAT
AAGTCGTGTCTTACCGGGTTGGACTCAAGACGATAGTTACCGGATAAGGCGCAGCGGTCGGGCTGAACGG
GGGGTTCGTGCACACAGCCCAGCTTGGAGCGAACGACCTACACCGAACTGAGATACCTACAGCGTGAGCT
ATGAGAAAGCGCCACGCTTCCCGAAGGGAGAAAGGCGGACAGGTATCCGGTAAGCGGCAGGGTCGGAACA
GGAGAGCGCACGAGGGAGCTTCCAGGGGGAAACGCCTGGTATCTTTATAGTCCTGTCGGGTTTCGCCACC
TCTGACTTGAGCGTCGATTTTTGTGATGCTCGTCAGGGGGGCGGAGCCTATGGAAAAACGCCAGCAACGC
GGCCTTTTTACGGTTCCTGGCCTTTTGCTGGCCTTTTGCTCACATGTTCTTTCCTGCGTTATCCCCTGAT
TCTGTGGATAACCGTATTACCGCCTTTGAGTGAGCTGATACCGCTCGCCGCAGCCGAACGACCGAGCGCA
GCGAGTCAGTGAGCGAGGAAGCGGAAGAGCGCCCAATACGCAAACCGCCTCTCCCCGCGCGTTGGCCGAT
TCATTAATGCAGCTGGCACGACAGGTTTCCCGACTGGAAAGCGGGCAGTGAGCGCAACGCAATTAATGTG
AGTTAGCTCACTCATTAGGCACCCCAGGCTTTACACTTTATGCTTCCGGCTCGTATGTTGTGTGGAATTG
TGAGCGGATAACAATTTCACACAGGAAACAGCTATGACCATGATTACGCCAAGCGCGCAATTAACCCTCA
CTAAAGGGAACAAAAGCTGGAGCTGCAAGCTTAATGTAGTCTTATGCAATACTCTTGTAGTCTTGCAACA
TGGTAACGATGAGTTAGCAACATGCCTTACAAGGAGAGAAAAAGCACCGTGCATGCCGATTGGTGGAAGT
AAGGTGGTACGATCGTGCCTTATTAGGAAGGCAACAGACGGGTCTGACATGGATTGGACGAACCACTGAA
TTGCCGCATTGCAGAGATATTGTATTTAAGTGCCTAGCTCGATACATAAACGGGTCTCTCTGGTTAGACC
AGATCTGAGCCTGGGAGCTCTCTGGCTAACTAGGGAACCCACTGCTTAAGCCTCAATAAAGCTTGCCTTG
AGTGCTTCAAGTAGTGTGTGCCCGTCTGTTGTGTGACTCTGGTAACTAGAGATCCCTCAGACCCTTTTAG
TCAGTGTGGAAAATCTCTAGCAGTGGCGCCCGAACAGGGACTTGAAAGCGAAAGGGAAACCAGAGGAGCT
CTCTCGACGCAGGACTCGGCTTGCTGAAGCGCGCACGGCAAGAGGCGAGGGGCGGCGACTGGTGAGTACG
CCAAAAATTTTGACTAGCGGAGGCTAGAAGGAGAGAGATGGGTGCGAGAGCGTCAGTATTAAGCGGGGGA
GAATTAGATCGCGATGGGAAAAAATTCGGTTAAGGCCAGGGGGAAAGAAAAAATATAAATTAAAACATAT
AGTATGGGCAAGCAGGGAGCTAGAACGATTCGCAGTTAATCCTGGCCTGTTAGAAACATCAGAAGGCTGT
AGACAAATACTGGGACAGCTACAACCATCCCTTCAGACAGGATCAGAAGAACTTAGATCATTATATAATA
CAGTAGCAACCCTCTATTGTGTGCATCAAAGGATAGAGATAAAAGACACCAAGGAAGCTTTAGACAAGAT
AGAGGAAGAGCAAAACAAAAGTAAGACCACCGCACAGCAAGCGGCCGCTGATCTTCAGACCTGGAGGAGG
AGATATGAGGGACAATTGGAGAAGTGAATTATATAAATATAAAGTAGTAAAAATTGAACCATTAGGAGTA
GCACCCACCAAGGCAAAGAGAAGAGTGGTGCAGAGAGAAAAAAGAGCAGTGGGAATAGGAGCTTTGTTCC
TTGGGTTCTTGGGAGCAGCAGGAAGCACTATGGGCGCAGCGTCAATGACGCTGACGGTACAGGCCAGACA
ATTATTGTCTGGTATAGTGCAGCAGCAGAACAATTTGCTGAGGGCTATTGAGGCGCAACAGCATCTGTTG
CAACTCACAGTCTGGGGCATCAAGCAGCTCCAGGCAAGAATCCTGGCTGTGGAAAGATACCTAAAGGATC
AACAGCTCCTGGGGATTTGGGGTTGCTCTGGAAAACTCATTTGCACCACTGCTGTGCCTTGGAATGCTAG
TTGGAGTAATAAATCTCTGGAACAGATTTGGAATCACACGACCTGGATGGAGTGGGACAGAGAAATTAAC
AATTACACAAGCTTAATACACTCCTTAATTGAAGAATCGCAAAACCAGCAAGAAAAGAATGAACAAGAAT
TATTGGAATTAGATAAATGGGCAAGTTTGTGGAATTGGTTTAACATAACAAATTGGCTGTGGTATATAAA
ATTATTCATAATGATAGTAGGAGGCTTGGTAGGTTTAAGAATAGTTTTTGCTGTACTTTCTATAGTGAAT
AGAGTTAGGCAGGGATATTCACCATTATCGTTTCAGACCCACCTCCCAACCCCGAGGGGACCCATGCATT
GCATCTCAATTAGTCAGCAACCAGGTGTGGAAAGTCCCCAGGCTCCCCAGCAGGCAGAAGTATGCAAAGC
ATGCGTCTCAATTAGTCAGCAACCATAGTCCCGCCCCTAACTCCGCCCATCCCGCCCCTAACTCCGCCCA
GTTCCGCCCATTCTCCGCCCCATGGCTGACTAATTTTTTTTATTTATGCAGAGGCCGAGGCCGCCTCGGC
CTCTGAGCTATTCCAGAAGTAGTGAGGAGGCTTTTTTGGAGGCCTAGGCTTTTGCAAAAAGCTTTCTAGA
GGTACCACCGGAGCTTACCATGACCGAGTACAAGCCCACGGTGCGCCTCGCCACCCGCGACGACGTCCCC
AGGGCCGTACGCACCCTCGCCGCCGCGTTCGCCGACTACCCCGCCACGCGCCACACCGTCGATCCGGACC
GCCACATCGAGCGGGTCACCGAGCTGCAAGAACTCTTCCTCACGCGCGTCGGGCTCGACATCGGCAAGGT
GTGGGTCGCGGACGACGGCGCCGCCGTGGCGGTCTGGACCACGCCGGAGAGCGTCGAAGCGGGGGCGGTG
TTCGCCGAGATCGGCCCGCGCATGGCCGAGTTGAGCGGTTCCCGGCTGGCCGCGCAGCAACAGATGGAAG
GCCTCCTGGCGCCGCACCGGCCCAAGGAGCCCGCGTGGTTCCTGGCCACCGTCGGCGTCTCGCCCGACCA
CCAGGGCAAGGGTCTGGGCAGCGCCGTCGTGCTCCCCGGAGTGGAGGCGGCCGAGCGCGCCGGGGTGCCC
GCCTTCCTGGAGACCTCCGCGCCCCGCAACCTCCCCTTCTACGAGCGGCTCGGCTTCACCGTCACCGCCG
ACGTCGAGGTGCCCGAAGGACCGCGCACCTGGTGCATGACCCGCAAGCCCGGTGCCAGTTAACGAATTCT
AGATCTTGAGACAAATGGCAGTATTCATCCACAATTTTAAAAGAAAAGGGGGGATTGGGGGGTACAGTGC
AGGGGAAAGAATAGTAGACATAATAGCAACAGACATACAAACTAAAGAATTACAAAAACAAATTACAAAA
ATTCAAAATTTTCGGGTTTATTACAGGGACAGCAGAGATCCACTTTGGCGCCGGCTCGAGGCCTGCAGGT
GCAAAGATGGATAAAGTTTTAAACAGAGAGGAATCTTTGCAGCTAATGGACCTTCTAGGTCTTGAAAGGA
GTGGGAATT
Features (pLannotate 1.2.2; 34 found; start..end, strand, type, name):
      1..1179    +  promoter       EF-1α promoter: strong constitutive promoter for human elongation factor EF-1α
   1200..1217    +  protein_bind   attB1 (fragment): mutant version of attB; core recombination site for the Gateway® BP reaction BP Clonase™
   1226..2116    +  CDS            TBX20 (fragment): TBX20_HUMAN - Experimental evidence at protein level: Swiss-Prot protein existence level 1. Acts as a transcriptional activator and repressor required for cardiac development and may have key roles in the maintenance of functional and structural phenotypes in adult heart. From Homo sapiens (Human).
   2124..2141    -  protein_bind   attB2 (fragment): mutant version of attB; core recombination site for the Gateway® BP reaction BP Clonase™
   2150..2191    +  CDS            V5 tag: epitope tag from simian virus 5
   2207..2260    +  promoter       U6 promoter (fragment): RNA polymerase III promoter for human U6 snRNA
   2302..2890    +  misc_feature   WPRE: woodchuck hepatitis virus posttranscriptional regulatory element
   2941..2960    +  misc_feature   cPPT/CTS (fragment): central polypurine tract and central termination sequence of HIV-1
   2962..3195    +  LTR            3' LTR (ΔU3): self-inactivating 3' long terminal repeat (LTR) from HIV-1
   3273..3394    +  polyA_signal   SV40 poly(A) signal: SV40 polyadenylation signal
   3434..3569    +  rep_origin     SV40 ori: SV40 origin of replication
   3590..3608    -  promoter       T7 promoter: promoter for bacteriophage T7 RNA polymerase
   3616..3771    +  CDS            lacZα (fragment): LacZα fragment of β-galactosidase; lacZ fragment
   3776..4204    +  rep_origin     f1 ori (sequence partly withheld): f1 bacteriophage origin of replication; arrow indicates direction of (+) strand synthesis
   4257..4361    +  promoter       AmpR promoter: bla
   4362..5222    +  CDS            AmpR: β-lactamase; bla; confers resistance to ampicillin, carbenicillin, and related antibiotics
   5393..5981    +  rep_origin     ori: high-copy-number ColE1/pMB1/pBR322/pUC origin of replication
   6164..6256    +  CDS            lacI (fragment): lac repressor; lacI; The lac repressor binds to the lac operator to inhibit transcription in E. coli. This inhibition can be relieved by adding lactose or isopropyl-β-D-thiogalactopyranoside (IPTG).
   6269..6290    +  protein_bind   CAP binding site: CAP binding activates transcription in the presence of cAMP. E. coli catabolite activator protein
   6305..6335    +  promoter       lac promoter: promoter for the E. coli lac operon
   6343..6359    +  protein_bind   lac operator: The lac repressor binds to the lac operator to inhibit transcription in E. coli. This inhibition can be relieved by adding lactose or isopropyl-β-D-thiogalactopyranoside (IPTG). lac repressor encoded by lacI
   6404..6422    +  promoter       T3 promoter: promoter for bacteriophage T3 RNA polymerase
   6450..6676    +  promoter       RSV promoter: Rous sarcoma virus enhancer/promoter
   6677..6857    +  LTR            5' LTR (truncated): truncated 5' long terminal repeat (LTR) from HIV-1
   6904..7029    +  misc_feature   HIV-1 Ψ: packaging signal of human immunodeficiency virus type 1
   7013..7376    +  CDS            HIV-1 gag (fragment): gag protein from human immunodeficiency virus 1; gag
   7522..7755    +  misc_feature   RRE: The Rev response element (RRE) of HIV-1 allows for Rev-dependent mRNA export from the nucleus to the cytoplasm.
   8132..8158    +  CDS            Rev (fragment): human immunodeficiency virus 1 (HIV-1) Rev protein; rev; enhances nuclear export of unspliced and incompletely spliced viral mRNAs
   8165..8188    +  promoter       SV40 promoter (fragment): SV40 early promoter
   8189..8260    +  promoter       SV40 promoter (fragment): SV40 enhancer and early promoter
   8284..8419    +  rep_origin     SV40 ori: SV40 origin of replication
   8465..9061    +  CDS            PuroR (fragment): puromycin N-acetyltransferase; pac from Streptomyces; confers resistance to puromycin
   9110..9227    +  misc_feature   cPPT/CTS: central polypurine tract and central termination sequence of HIV-1
   9292..9358    +  CDS            small t antigen (fragment): SV40 (simian virus 40) small t antigen
