[The description below was written by a language model from this plasmid's Addgene catalogue record and pLannotate feature annotations shown in this document.]
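Description:
TFORF3330 is a lentiviral mammalian expression plasmid built on the pLX_TRC317 backbone and carrying a human TBX20 open reading frame, one member of a barcoded transcription factor ORF collection. It is propagated in E. coli through a high-copy ColE1/pUC-type origin with ampicillin selection (AmpR); an f1 origin and remnants of lac and phage promoter sequences are also present in the bacterial backbone. The depositor notes a risk of plasmid recombination, which is common for constructs with repeated LTR sequences.

The viral portion has a third-generation, self-inactivating layout: an RSV promoter drives a truncated HIV-1 5' LTR, followed by the Ψ packaging signal, a gag fragment, the RRE for Rev-dependent export, and a cPPT/CTS, with a ΔU3 3' LTR and an SV40 poly(A) signal downstream. Between the LTRs, an SV40 promoter expresses puromycin N-acetyltransferase for selection of transduced cells, and a strong constitutive EF-1α promoter drives the TBX20 ORF. The ORF was inserted by Gateway cloning and is flanked by attB1 and attB2 remnants, with a C-terminal V5 epitope tag for detection and a WPRE downstream to enhance transcript expression. The annotated TBX20 coding segment is marked as a fragment relative to the reference protein, consistent with the depositor's citation of a specific transcript isoform. TBX20 is a T-box factor that acts as a transcriptional activator and repressor in cardiac development.

According to the record, each vector in the collection carries a unique 24-bp barcode so that the overexpressed factor can be identified in pooled screens. The feature table does not annotate the barcode, so its position is not stated. The associated work concerns directed differentiation.
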