Addgene plasmid #144806: TFORF3330
Purpose: Lentiviral vector for overexpressing transcription factor ORFs with unique 24-bp barcodes. Barcodes facilitate identification of transcription factors in pooled screens.
Depositing lab: Feng Zhang. Depositing organization: Broad Institute. Publication: A transcription factor atlas of directed differentiation. Joung J, Ma S, Tay T, Geiger-Schuller KR, Kirchgatterer PC, Verdine VK, Guo B, Arias-Garcia MA, Allen WE, Singh A, Kuksenko O, Abudayyeh OO, Gootenberg JS, Fu Z, Macrae RK, Buenrostro JD, Regev A, Zhang F. Cell. 2023 Jan 5;186(1):209-229.e26. doi: 10.1016/j.cell.2022.11.026. PubMed 36608654.
Backbone
  Vector backbone: pLX_TRC317
  Backbone manufacturer: Broad Institute Genetic Perturbation Platform
  Backbone size w/o insert (bp): 8264
  Vector type: Mammalian Expression, Lentiviral
  Selectable markers: Puromycin
Growth in bacteria
  Bacterial resistance: Ampicillin, 100 μg/mL
  Growth temperature: 37°C
  Growth strain: NEB Stable
  Copy number: High Copy
Gene/Insert
  Gene/Insert name: TBX20
  Species: H. sapiens (human)
  Insert size (bp): 1100
  Entrez Gene: TBX20 (a.k.a. ASD4)
  Promoter: EF1a
  Tag / fusion protein: V5 (C terminal on insert)
  Cloning method: Gateway Cloning
  Sequencing primers: 5′ GGGTGGAGACTGAAGTTAGGCCAG; 3′ CACATAGCGTAAAAGGAGCAACATAG
Resource information
  A portion of this plasmid was derived from a plasmid made by: Broad Institute Genetic Perturbation Platform
Terms and licenses: Academic/Nonprofit Terms; Industry Terms: Not Available to Industry
Depositor comments: NM_001166220.1 Please test multiple small colonies in case of plasmid recombination. To make this collection available in a timely manner, a portion of this collection was not fully sequenced by Addgene. If an Addgene verified full plasmid sequence is not available, please contact us prior to placing an order to request the full sequence.
How to cite: TFORF3330 was a gift from Feng Zhang (Addgene plasmid # 144806 ; http://n2t.net/addgene:144806 ; RRID:Addgene_144806)
