>Addgene plasmid #144806 | TFORF3330 | depositor partial sequence | sequence record 286533 | Insert
ATCGATTGATCAACAAGTTTGTACAAAAAAGTTGGCACCATGGAGTTCACGGCGTCCCCCAAGCCCCAAC
TCTCCTCCCGGGCCAACGCCTTCTCCATTGCCGCGCTCATGTCGAGCGGCGGCTCTAAGGAGAAGGAGGC
GACGGAGAACACAATCAAACCCCTGGAGCAATTTGTGGAGAAGTCGTCCTGTGCCCAGCCCCTGGGTGAG
CTGACCAGCCTGGATGCTCATGGGGAGTTTGGTGGAGGCAGTGGCAGCAGCCCGTCCTCCTCCTCTCTGT
GCACTGAGCCACTGATCCCCACCACCCCCATCATCCCCAGTGAGGAAATGGCCAAAATTGCCTGCAGCCT
GGAGACCAAGGAGCTTTGGGACAAATTCCATGAGCTGGGCACCGAGATGATCATCACCAAGTCGGGCAGG
AGGATGTTTCCAACCATCCGGGTGTCCTTTTCGGGGGTGGATCCTGAGGCCAAGTACATAGTCCTGATGG
ACATCGTCCCTGTGGACAACAAGAGGTACCGCTACGCCTACCACCGGTCCTCCTGGCTGGTGGCTGGCAA
GGCCGACCCGCCGTTGCCAGCCAGGCTCTATGTGCATCCAGATTCTCCTTTTACCGGTGAGCAACTACTC
AAACAGATGGTGTCTTTTGAAAAGGTGAAACTCACCAACAATGAACTGGATCAACATGGCCATATAATTT
TGAACTCAATGCATAAGTACCAGCCAAGGGTGCACATCATTAAGAAGAAAGACCACACAGCCTCATTGCT
CAACCTGAAGTCTGAAGAATTTAGAACTTTCATCTTTCCAGAAACAGTTTTTACGGCAGTCACTGCCTAC
CAGAATCAACTGATAACGAAGCTGAAAATAGATAGCAATCCTTTTGCCAAAGGATTCCGGGATTCCTCCA
GGCTCACTGACATTGAGAGGTTGCCAACTTTCTTGTACAAAGTGGTTGATATCGGTAAGCCTATCCCTAA
CCCTCTCCTCGGTCTCGATTCTACGTAGTAATGAACTAGTCCGTAACTTGAAAGTATTTCGATTTCTTGG
CTTTATATATCTTGTGGAAAGGACGAACCTAACCTAACTACGCTTGAACG
