>Addgene plasmid #144806 | TFORF3330 | depositor partial sequence | sequence record 286534 | Barcode
ACCTAACCTAACTACGCTTGAACG
